Addgene plasmid #99690: pAAV-SCP1-dSa VPR mini.-2X snRP-1 Actc1
Purpose: Expresses dSa Cas9 fused to optimized combination of truncated activation domains from SCP1 promoter with dual snRP1 poly adenylation signal, and Sa sgRNA for Actc1, vector allows for strong activation of mouse Actc1, can be packaged and delivered as AAV
Depositing lab: George Church. Publication: Rational design of a compact CRISPR-Cas9 activator for AAV-mediated delivery. Vora S, Cheng J, Xiao R, VanDusen NJ, Quintino L, Pu WT, Vandenberghe LH, Chavez A, Church G. bioRxiv 2018. 298620 10.1101/298620.
Backbone
  Vector backbone: pAAV (pUC f1)
  Vector type: AAV, CRISPR
Growth in bacteria
  Bacterial resistance: Ampicillin, 100 μg/mL
  Growth temperature: 30°C
  Growth strain: NEB Stable
  Copy number: High Copy
Gene/Insert
  Gene/Insert name: dCas9 and gRNA targeting Actc1 (gRNA sequence: GCCATTCTTGGAGCCAAGGG )
  Species: M. musculus (mouse), Synthetic
  Mutation: dead Cas9
  Entrez Gene: Actc1 (a.k.a. Actc-1)
  Tag / fusion protein: VPR mini (C terminal on insert)
  Cloning method: Restriction Enzyme; 5′ cloning site unknown (unknown if destroyed); 3′ cloning site unknown (unknown if destroyed)
  Sequencing primers: 5′ unknown
Terms and licenses: Academic/Nonprofit Terms; Industry Terms: Not Available to Industry
Depositor comments: Please visit https://doi.org/10.1101/298620 for bioRxiv preprint.
How to cite: pAAV-SCP1-dSa VPR mini.-2X snRP-1 Actc1 was a gift from George Church (Addgene plasmid # 99690 ; http://n2t.net/addgene:99690 ; RRID:Addgene_99690)
