[The description below was written by a language model from this plasmid's Addgene catalogue record and the feature table of its GenBank file.]
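Description:
pAAV-SCP1-dSa VPR mini.-2X snRP-1 Actc1 is a 7.6 kb all-in-one AAV transfer plasmid for CRISPR-based transcriptional activation of the mouse cardiac actin gene Actc1. It is built on a pAAV (pUC/f1) backbone carrying a high-copy ColE1/pUC origin, an f1 phage origin and an ampicillin resistance gene (bla) for propagation and selection in E. coli. A recombination-deficient strain is listed for growth, which is a common precaution for maintaining the repeat-rich ITRs. Two AAV2 inverted terminal repeats flank the payload of just under 5 kb, so that it can be packaged into recombinant AAV particles when replication, capsid and helper functions are supplied in trans.

Two expression units sit between the ITRs. A human U6 RNA polymerase III promoter drives a single guide RNA made of an Actc1-targeting spacer joined to the Staphylococcus aureus Cas9 guide scaffold. Downstream, the compact synthetic SCP1 promoter, named in the record but not annotated in the feature table, drives nuclease-dead S. aureus Cas9. Its reading frame begins with a Kozak consensus and an SV40 NLS and is followed by a nucleoplasmin NLS. The C terminus is fused to "VPR mini", a shortened version of the VP64-p65-Rta tripartite activator. VP64, a further SV40 NLS and the RelA (p65) activation domain are annotated, whereas the dCas9 coding region and any Rta-derived portion are not. According to the record, transcripts terminate at a dual snRP-1 polyadenylation signal, which is also unannotated. The small Cas9 orthologue, minimal promoter, truncated activation domains and short polyA signals together keep the activator and its guide within AAV packaging capacity, allowing single-vector delivery for strong activation of endogenous Actc1 in mouse cells or tissues.
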