LOCUS       Exported 7624 bp ds-DNA circular SYN 12-MAY-2021
DEFINITION  Expresses dSa Cas9 fused to optimized combination of truncated
            activation domains from SCP1 promoter with dual snRP1 poly
            adenylation signal, and Sa sgRNA for Actc1, vector allows for strong
            activation of mouse Actc1, can be packaged and delivered as AAV.
ACCESSION   .
VERSION     .
KEYWORDS    pAAV-SCP1-dSa VPR mini.-2X snRP-1 Actc1
SOURCE      synthetic DNA construct
  ORGANISM  synthetic DNA construct
REFERENCE   1 (bases 1 to 7624)
  TITLE     Church Lab CRISPR plasmids 2017
REFERENCE   2 (bases 1 to 7624)
  AUTHORS   .
  TITLE     Direct Submission
  JOURNAL   Exported May 12, 2021 from SnapGene Server 1.1.58
            http://www.snapgene.com
FEATURES             Location/Qualifiers
     source          1..7624
                     /organism="synthetic DNA construct"
                     /mol_type="other DNA"
     primer_bind     complement(5..27)
                     /label=pGEX 3'
                     /note="pGEX vectors, reverse primer"
     primer_bind     127..146
                     /label=pRS-marker
                     /note="pRS vectors, use to sequence yeast selectable
                     marker"
     rep_origin      complement(163..618)
                     /direction=LEFT
                     /label=f1 ori
                     /note="f1 bacteriophage origin of replication; arrow
                     indicates direction of (+) strand synthesis"
     primer_bind     complement(300..321)
                     /label=F1ori-F
                     /note="F1 origin, forward primer"
     primer_bind     512..531
                     /label=F1ori-R
                     /note="F1 origin, reverse primer"
     repeat_region   693..833
                     /label=AAV2 ITR
                     /note="inverted terminal repeat of adeno-associated virus
                     serotype 2"
     repeat_region   704..833
                     /label=AAV2 ITR
     promoter        842..1082
                     /label=U6 promoter
                     /note="RNA polymerase III promoter for human U6 snRNA"
     primer_bind     842..862
                     /label=hU6-F
                     /note="Human U6 promoter, forward primer"
     primer_bind     1013..1032
                     /label=LKO.1 5'
                     /note="Human U6 promoter, forward primer"
     misc_RNA        1112..1187
                     /label=Sa gRNA scaffold
                     /note="guide RNA scaffold for the Staphylococcus aureus
                     CRISPR/Cas9 system"
     regulatory      1294..1303
                     /regulatory_class="other"
                     /note="vertebrate consensus sequence for strong initiation
                     of translation (Kozak, 1987)"
     CDS             1306..1326
                     /codon_start=1
                     /product="nuclear localization signal of SV40 (simian virus
                     40) large T antigen"
                     /label=SV40 NLS
                     /translation="PKKKRKV"
     CDS             4507..4554
                     /codon_start=1
                     /product="bipartite nuclear localization signal from
                     nucleoplasmin"
                     /label=nucleoplasmin NLS
                     /translation="KRPAATKKAGQAKKKK"
     CDS             4585..4734
                     /codon_start=1
                     /product="tetrameric repeat of the minimal activation
                     domain of herpes simplex virus VP16 (Beerli et al., 1998)"
                     /label=VP64
                     /translation="DALDDFDLDMLGSDALDDFDLDMLGSDALDDFDLDMLGSDALDDF
                     DLDML"
     CDS             4759..4779
                     /codon_start=1
                     /product="nuclear localization signal of SV40 (simian virus
                     40) large T antigen"
                     /label=SV40 NLS
                     /translation="PKKKRKV"
     CDS             4939..5295
                     /codon_start=1
                     /product="transcriptional activation domain of human RelA,
                     also known as p65 (O'Shea and Perkins, 2008)"
                     /label=RelA (p65) AD
                     /translation="PTQAGEGTLSEALLQLQFDDEDLGALLGNSTDPAVFTDLASVDNS
                     EFQQLLNQGIPVAPHTTEPMLMEYPEAITRLVTGAQRPPDPAPAPLGAPGLPNGLLSGD
                     EDFSSIADMDFSALL"
     repeat_region   5579..5719
                     /label=AAV2 ITR
                     /note="inverted terminal repeat of adeno-associated virus
                     serotype 2"
     repeat_region   5579..5708
                     /label=AAV2 ITR
     rep_origin      complement(5781..6369)
                     /direction=LEFT
                     /label=ori
                     /note="high-copy-number ColE1/pMB1/pBR322/pUC origin of
                     replication"
     primer_bind     complement(5861..5880)
                     /label=pBR322ori-F
                     /note="pBR322 origin, forward primer"
     CDS             complement(6540..7400)
                     /codon_start=1
                     /gene="bla"
                     /product="beta-lactamase"
                     /label=AmpR
                     /note="confers resistance to ampicillin, carbenicillin, and
                     related antibiotics"
                     /translation="MSIQHFRVALIPFFAAFCLPVFAHPETLVKVKDAEDQLGARVGYI
                     ELDLNSGKILESFRPEERFPMMSTFKVLLCGAVLSRIDAGQEQLGRRIHYSQNDLVEYS
                     PVTEKHLTDGMTVRELCSAAITMSDNTAANLLLTTIGGPKELTAFLHNMGDHVTRLDRW
                     EPELNEAIPNDERDTTMPVAMATTLRKLLTGELLTLASRQQLIDWMEADKVAGPLLRSA
                     LPAGWFIADKSGAGERGSRGIIAALGPDGKPSRIVVIYTTGSQATMDERNRQIAEIGAS
                     LIKHW"
     primer_bind     7163..7182
                     /label=Amp-R
                     /note="Ampicillin resistance gene, reverse primer"
     promoter        complement(7401..7505)
                     /gene="bla"
                     /label=AmpR promoter
     primer_bind     7573..7591
                     /label=pBRforEco
                     /note="pBR322 vectors, upsteam of EcoRI site, forward
                     primer"
ORIGIN
        1 aaaacctctg acacatgcag ctcccggaga cggtcacagc ttgtctgtaa gcggatgccg
       61 ggagcagaca agcccgtcag ggcgcgtcag cgggtgttgg cgggtgtcgg ggctggctta
      121 actatgcggc atcagagcag attgtactga gagtgcacca taaaattgta aacgttaata
      181 ttttgttaaa attcgcgtta aatttttgtt aaatcagctc attttttaac caatagaccg
      241 aaatcggcaa aatcccttat aaatcaaaag aatagcccga gatagagttg agtgttgttc
      301 cagtttggaa caagagtcca ctattaaaga acgtggactc caacgtcaaa ggnnnnnnnn
      361 nnnnnnnnnn nnnnnnnnnn nnnnnnnnnn nnnnnnnnnn nnnnnnnnnn nnnnnnnnnn
      421 nnnnnnnnnn nnnnnnnnnn nnnnnnnnnn nnnnnnnnnn nnnnnnnnnn nnnnnnnnnn
      481 nnnnnnnnnn nnngnnnnnn nnnnnnnnnn nnnnnnnnnn nnnnnnnnnn nnnnnnnnnn
      541 annnnnnnnn nnnnnnnnnn nnnnnnnnnn nnnnnnnnnn nnnnnnnnnn nnnnnnnnnn
      601 nnnnnnnnnn nnnnnnnnnn nnnnnnnnnn nnnnnntatg cggtgtgaaa taccgcacag
      661 atgcgtaagg agaaaatacc gcatcaggcg cccctgcagg cagctgcgcg ctcgctcgct
      721 cactgaggcc gcccgggcaa agcccgggcg tcgggcgacc tttggtcgcc cggcctcagt
      781 gagcgagcga gcgcgcagag agggagtggc caactccatc actaggggtt cctgcggccg
      841 cgagggccta tttcccatga ttccttcata tttgcatata cgatacaagg ctgttagaga
      901 gataattgga attaatttga ctgtaaacac aaagatatta gtacaaaata cgtgacgtag
      961 aaagtaataa tttcttgggt agtttgcagt tttaaaatta tgttttaaaa tggactatca
     1021 tatgcttacc gtaacttgaa agtatttcga tttcttggct ttatatatct tgtggaaagg
     1081 acgaaacacc ggccattctt ggagccaagg ggttttagta ctctggaaac agaatctact
     1141 aaaacaaggc aaaatgccgt gtttatctcg tcaacttgtt ggcgagattt ttttggccgc
     1201 ctcgaggtac ttatataagg gggtgggggc gcgttcgtcc tcagtcgcga tcgaacactc
     1261 gagccgagca gacgtgccta cggaccgacc ggtgccacca tggccccaaa gaagaagcgg
     1321 aaggtcggta tccacggagt cccagcagcc aagcggaact acatcctggg cctggccatc
     1381 ggcatcacca gcgtgggcta cggcatcatc gactacgaga cacgggacgt gatcgatgcc
     1441 ggcgtgcggc tgttcaaaga ggccaacgtg gaaaacaacg agggcaggcg gagcaagaga
     1501 ggcgccagaa ggctgaagcg gcggaggcgg catagaatcc agagagtgaa gaagctgctg
     1561 ttcgactaca acctgctgac cgaccacagc gagctgagcg gcatcaaccc ctacgaggcc
     1621 agagtgaagg gcctgagcca gaagctgagc gaggaagagt tctctgccgc cctgctgcac
     1681 ctggccaaga gaagaggcgt gcacaacgtg aacgaggtgg aagaggacac cggcaacgag
     1741 ctgtccacca aagagcagat cagccggaac agcaaggccc tggaagagaa atacgtggcc
     1801 gaactgcagc tggaacggct gaagaaagac ggcgaagtgc ggggcagcat caacagattc
     1861 aagaccagcg actacgtgaa agaagccaaa cagctgctga aggtgcagaa ggcctaccac
     1921 cagctggacc agagcttcat cgacacctac atcgacctgc tggaaacccg gcggacctac
     1981 tatgagggac ctggcgaggg cagccccttc ggctggaagg acatcaaaga atggtacgag
     2041 atgctgatgg gccactgcac ctacttcccc gaggaactgc ggagcgtgaa gtacgcctac
     2101 aacgccgacc tgtacaacgc cctgaacgac ctgaacaatc tcgtgatcac cagggacgag
     2161 aacgagaagc tggaatatta cgagaagttc cagatcatcg agaacgtgtt caagcagaag
     2221 aagaagccca ccctgaagca gatcgccaaa gaaatcctcg tgaacgaaga ggatattaag
     2281 ggctacagag tgaccagcac cggcaagccc gagttcacca acctgaaggt gtaccacgac
     2341 atcaaggaca ttaccgcccg gaaagagatt attgagaacg ccgagctgct ggatcagatt
     2401 gccaagatcc tgaccatcta ccagagcagc gaggacatcc aggaagaact gaccaatctg
     2461 aactccgagc tgacccagga agagatcgag cagatctcta atctgaaggg ctataccggc
     2521 acccacaacc tgagcctgaa ggccatcaac ctgatcctgg acgagctgtg gcacaccaac
     2581 gacaaccaga tcgctatctt caaccggctg aagctggtgc ccaagaaggt ggacctgtcc
     2641 cagcagaaag agatccccac caccctggtg gacgacttca tcctgagccc cgtcgtgaag
     2701 agaagcttca tccagagcat caaagtgatc aacgccatca tcaagaagta cggcctgccc
     2761 aacgacatca ttatcgagct ggcccgcgag aagaactcca aggacgccca gaaaatgatc
     2821 aacgagatgc agaagcggaa ccggcagacc aacgagcgga tcgaggaaat catccggacc
     2881 accggcaaag agaacgccaa gtacctgatc gagaagatca agctgcacga catgcaggaa
     2941 ggcaagtgcc tgtacagcct ggaagccatc cctctggaag atctgctgaa caaccccttc
     3001 aactatgagg tggaccacat catccccaga agcgtgtcct tcgacaacag cttcaacaac
     3061 aaggtgctcg tgaagcagga agaagccagc aagaagggca accggacccc attccagtac
     3121 ctgagcagca gcgacagcaa gatcagctac gaaaccttca agaagcacat cctgaatctg
     3181 gccaagggca agggcagaat cagcaagacc aagaaagagt atctgctgga agaacgggac
     3241 atcaacaggt tctccgtgca gaaagacttc atcaaccgga acctggtgga taccagatac
     3301 gccaccagag gcctgatgaa cctgctgcgg agctacttca gagtgaacaa cctggacgtg
     3361 aaagtgaagt ccatcaatgg cggcttcacc agctttctgc ggcggaagtg gaagtttaag
     3421 aaagagcgga acaaggggta caagcaccac gccgaggacg ccctgatcat tgccaacgcc
     3481 gatttcatct tcaaagagtg gaagaaactg gacaaggcca aaaaagtgat ggaaaaccag
     3541 atgttcgagg aaaagcaggc cgagagcatg cccgagatcg aaaccgagca ggagtacaaa
     3601 gagatcttca tcacccccca ccagatcaag cacattaagg acttcaagga ctacaagtac
     3661 agccaccggg tggacaagaa gcctaataga gagctgatta acgacaccct gtactccacc
     3721 cggaaggacg acaagggcaa caccctgatc gtgaacaatc tgaacggcct gtacgacaag
     3781 gacaatgaca agctgaaaaa gctgatcaac aagagccccg aaaagctgct gatgtaccac
     3841 cacgaccccc agacctacca gaaactgaag ctgattatgg aacagtacgg cgacgagaag
     3901 aatcccctgt acaagtacta cgaggaaacc gggaactacc tgaccaagta ctccaaaaag
     3961 gacaacggcc ccgtgatcaa gaagattaag tattacggca acaaactgaa cgcccatctg
     4021 gacatcaccg acgactaccc caacagcaga aacaaggtcg tgaagctgtc cctgaagccc
     4081 tacagattcg acgtgtacct ggacaatggc gtgtacaagt tcgtgaccgt gaagaatctg
     4141 gatgtgatca aaaaagaaaa ctactacgaa gtgaatagca agtgctatga ggaagctaag
     4201 aagctgaaga agatcagcaa ccaggccgag tttatcgcct ccttctacaa caacgatctg
     4261 atcaagatca acggcgagct gtatagagtg atcggcgtga acaacgacct gctgaaccgg
     4321 atcgaagtga acatgatcga catcacctac cgcgagtacc tggaaaacat gaacgacaag
     4381 aggcccccca ggatcattaa gacaatcgcc tccaagaccc agagcattaa gaagtacagc
     4441 acagacattc tgggcaacct gtatgaagtg aaatctaaga agcaccctca gatcatcaaa
     4501 aagggcaaaa ggccggcggc cacgaaaaag gccggccagg caaaaaagaa aaagggatcc
     4561 gaggccagcg gttccggacg ggctgacgca ttggacgatt ttgatctgga tatgctggga
     4621 agtgacgccc tcgatgattt tgaccttgac atgcttggtt cggatgccct tgatgacttt
     4681 gacctcgaca tgctcggcag tgacgccctt gatgatttcg acctggacat gctgattaac
     4741 tctagaagtt ccggatctcc gaaaaagaaa cgcaaagttg gttcgggagg tggttcgggt
     4801 ggctctggat cagtgctgcc tcaggctcct gctcctgcac cagctccagc catggtgtct
     4861 gcactggctc aggcaccagc acccgtgcct gtgctggctc ctggacctcc acaggctgtg
     4921 gctccaccag cccctaaacc tacacaggcc ggcgagggca cactgtctga agctctgctg
     4981 cagctgcagt tcgacgacga ggatctggga gccctgctgg gaaacagcac cgatcctgcc
     5041 gtgttcaccg acctggccag cgtggacaac agcgagttcc agcagctgct gaaccagggc
     5101 atccctgtgg cccctcacac caccgagccc atgctgatgg aataccccga ggccatcacc
     5161 cggctcgtga caggcgctca gaggcctcct gatccagctc ctgcccctct gggagcacca
     5221 ggcctgccta atggactgct gtctggcgac gaggacttca gctctatcgc cgatatggat
     5281 ttctcagcct tgctgtcagg cggtggtagt ggtgggagcg gtagtgacct ttcccatccg
     5341 cccccaaggg gccatctgga tgagctgaca accacacttg agtccatgac cgaggatctg
     5401 aacctggact cacccctgac cccggaattg aacgagattc tggatacctt cctgaacgac
     5461 gagtgcctct tgcatgccat gcatatcagc acaggactgt ccatcttcga cacatctctg
     5521 ttttaggaat tcaaataaaa tacgaaatga aataaaatac gaaatgcaat tgggccgcag
     5581 gaacccctag tgatggagtt ggccactccc tctctgcgcg ctcgctcgct cactgaggcc
     5641 gggcgaccaa aggtcgcccg acgcccgggc tttgcccgag cggcctcagt gagcgagcga
     5701 gcgcgcagct gcctgcagga catgtgagca aaaggccagc aaaaggccag gaaccgtaaa
     5761 aaggccgcgt tgctggcgtt tttccatagg ctccgccccc ctgacgagca tcacaaaaat
     5821 cgacgctcaa gtcagaggtg gcgaaacccg acaggactat aaagatacca ggcgtttccc
     5881 cctggaagct ccctcgtgcg ctctcctgtt ccgaccctgc cgcttaccgg atacctgtcc
     5941 gcctttctcc cttcgggaag cgtggcgctt tctcatagct cacgctgtag gtatctcagt
     6001 tcggtgtagg tcgttcgctc caagctgggc tgtgtgcacg aaccccccgt tcagcccgac
     6061 cgctgcgcct tatccggtaa ctatcgtctt gagtccaacc cggtaagaca cgacttatcg
     6121 ccactggcag cagccactgg taacaggatt agcagagcga ggtatgtagg cggtgctaca
     6181 gagttcttga agtggtggcc taactacggc tacactagaa gaacagtatt tggtatctgc
     6241 gctctgctga agccagttac cttcggaaaa agagttggta gctcttgatc cggcaaacaa
     6301 accaccgctg gtagcggtgg tttttttgtt tgcaagcagc agattacgcg cagaaaaaaa
     6361 ggatctcaag aagatccttt gatcttttct acggggtctg acgctcagtg gaacgaaaac
     6421 tcacgttaag ggattttggt catgagatta tcaaaaagga tcttcaccta gatcctttta
     6481 aattaaaaat gaagttttaa atcaatctaa agtatatatg agtaaacttg gtctgacagt
     6541 taccaatgct taatcagtga ggcacctatc tcagcgatct gtctatttcg ttcatccata
     6601 gttgcctgac tccccgtcgt gtagataact acgatacggg agggcttacc atctggcccc
     6661 agtgctgcaa tgataccgcg gcttccacgc tcaccggctc cagatttatc agcaataaac
     6721 cagccagccg gaagggccga gcgcagaagt ggtcctgcaa ctttatccgc ctccatccag
     6781 tctattaatt gttgccggga agctagagta agtagttcgc cagttaatag tttgcgcaac
     6841 gttgttgcca ttgctacagg catcgtggtg tcacgctcgt cgtttggtat ggcttcattc
     6901 agctccggtt cccaacgatc aaggcgagtt acatgatccc ccatgttgtg caaaaaagcg
     6961 gttagctcct tcggtcctcc gatcgttgtc agaagtaagt tggccgcagt gttatcactc
     7021 atggttatgg cagcactgca taattctctt actgtcatgc catccgtaag atgcttttct
     7081 gtgactggtg agtactcaac caagtcattc tgagaatagt gtatgcggcg accgagttgc
     7141 tcttgcccgg cgtcaatacg ggataatacc gcgccacata gcagaacttt aaaagtgctc
     7201 atcattggaa aacgttcttc ggggcgaaaa ctctcaagga tcttaccgct gttgagatcc
     7261 agttcgatgt aacccactcg tgcacccaac tgatcttcag catcttttac tttcaccagc
     7321 gtttctgggt gagcaaaaac aggaaggcaa aatgccgcaa aaaagggaat aagggcgaca
     7381 cggaaatgtt gaatactcat actcttcctt tttcaatatt attgaagcat ttatcagggt
     7441 tattgtctca tgagcggata catatttgaa tgtatttaga aaaataaaca aataggggtt
     7501 ccgcgcacat ttccccgaaa agtgccacct gacgtctaag aaaccattat tatcatgaca
     7561 ttaacctata aaaataggcg tatcacgagg ccctttcgtc tcgcgcgttt cggtgatgac
     7621 ggtg
//
